Addgene plasmid #176121: TOMM20-mTurquoise-Cdc42-G12V-DeltaCaaX
Purpose: Constitutivley active, mitochondrial localized Cdc42
Depositing lab: Dorus Gadella. Publication: Cell-based optimization and characterization of genetically encoded location-based biosensors for Cdc42 or Rac activity. Mahlandt EK, Kreider-Letterman G, Chertkova AO, Garcia-Mata R, Goedhart J. J Cell Sci. 2023 May 15;136(10):jcs260802. doi: 10.1242/jcs.260802. Epub 2023 May 25. PubMed 37226883.
Backbone
  Vector backbone: pEGFP-C1
  Backbone manufacturer: Clontech
  Vector type: Mammalian Expression
Growth in bacteria
  Bacterial resistance: Kanamycin, 50 μg/mL
  Growth temperature: 37°C
  Growth strain: DH5alpha
  Copy number: High Copy
Gene/Insert
  Gene/Insert name: CDC42
  Species: H. sapiens (human)
  Mutation: G12V
  Entrez Gene: CDC42 (a.k.a. CDC42Hs, G25K, TKS)
  Cloning method: Restriction Enzyme; 5′ cloning site Unknown (unknown if destroyed)
Terms and licenses: Academic/Nonprofit Terms; Industry Terms: Not Available to Industry
How to cite: TOMM20-mTurquoise-Cdc42-G12V-DeltaCaaX was a gift from Dorus Gadella (Addgene plasmid # 176121 ; http://n2t.net/addgene:176121 ; RRID:Addgene_176121)
