[The description below was written by a language model from this plasmid's Addgene catalogue record and pLannotate feature annotations shown in this document.]
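Description:
TOMM20-mTurquoise-Cdc42-G12V-DeltaCaaX is a mammalian expression plasmid of about 5.7 kb built on the Clontech pEGFP-C1 backbone. It is maintained in E. coli at high copy through a pUC-type ColE1 origin and selected with kanamycin. Resistance comes from the Tn5 NeoR/KanR gene, which sits behind tandem bacterial (bla) and SV40 early promoters and is followed by an HSV TK polyadenylation signal. The same cassette can therefore also confer G418 resistance in mammalian cells. An f1 origin is also present. The short hits annotated as ble, bGH poly(A) and SV40 large T antigen are small fragments that most likely reflect residual backbone sequence rather than functional parts.

The payload is a single fusion reading frame driven by the CMV immediate early enhancer and promoter and terminated by the SV40 poly(A) signal. It begins with human TOMM20, a receptor component of the mitochondrial outer membrane translocase, which here anchors the fusion at the mitochondrial surface. TOMM20 is followed by the cyan fluorescent protein mTurquoise and then human Cdc42 carrying the G12V substitution. G12V is a classic GTPase-deficient mutation that keeps the Rho-family GTPase in its active, GTP-bound state. Cdc42 is annotated as a fragment, consistent with the DeltaCaaX in the name, which indicates removal of the C-terminal prenylation motif that would otherwise direct the protein to cellular membranes. Localization should therefore depend on the TOMM20 moiety.

The stated purpose is to provide constitutively active, mitochondrially localized Cdc42. The associated study concerns location-based biosensors for Cdc42 and Rac activity, so a plausible use is as a visible bait to test whether candidate sensors relocate to mitochondria, though the record does not spell this out.
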