Features (pLannotate 1.2.2; 15 found; start..end, strand, type, name):
    131..334     +  promoter       CMV promoter: human cytomegalovirus (CMV) immediate early promoter
    369..803     +  CDS            TOMM20: TOM20_HUMAN - Also known as KIAA0016. Experimental evidence at protein level: Swiss-Prot protein existence level 1. Central component of the receptor complex responsible for the recognition and translocation of cytosolically synthesized mitochondrial preproteins. Together with TOM22 functions as the transit peptide receptor at the surface of the mitochondrion outer membrane and facilitates the movement of preproteins into the TOM40 translocation pore (By similarity). Required for the translocation across the mitochondrial outer membrane of cytochrome P450 monooxygenases. From Homo sapiens (Hum
    834..1550    +  CDS            mTurquoise: mTurquoise is a basic (constitutively fluorescent) cyan fluorescent protein published in 2010, derived from Aequorea victoria. It has low acid sensitivity.
   1554..2092    +  CDS            Cdc42 (fragment): human Rho family small GTPase Cdc42
   2136..2219    +  CDS            large T antigen (fragment): large T antigen from SV40 (simian virus 40)
   2242..2363    +  polyA_signal   SV40 poly(A) signal: SV40 polyadenylation signal
   2397..2825    -  rep_origin     f1 ori (sequence partly withheld): f1 bacteriophage origin of replication; arrow indicates direction of (+) strand synthesis
   2852..2956    +  promoter       AmpR promoter: bla
   2958..3315    +  promoter       SV40 promoter: SV40 enhancer and early promoter
   3350..4144    +  CDS            NeoR/KanR: aminoglycoside phosphotransferase from Tn5; aph(3')-II (or nptII); confers resistance to neomycin, kanamycin, and G418 (Geneticin®)
   4165..4317    +  CDS            ble (fragment): BLE_KLEPN - Experimental evidence at protein level: Swiss-Prot protein existence level 1. Binding protein with a strong affinity to the bleomycin family of antibiotics. Binds to CL990; an antimitotic-antibiotic compound. From Klebsiella pneumoniae.
   4376..4423    +  polyA_signal   HSV TK poly(A) signal: herpes simplex virus thymidine kinase polyadenylation signal (Cole and Stacy, 1985)
   4514..4530    -  polyA_signal   bGH poly(A) signal (fragment): bovine growth hormone polyadenylation signal
   4752..5340    +  rep_origin     ori: high-copy-number ColE1/pMB1/pBR322/pUC origin of replication
   5515..130     +  enhancer       CMV enhancer (across the origin): human cytomegalovirus immediate early enhancer
>Addgene plasmid #176121 | TOMM20-mTurquoise-Cdc42-G12V-DeltaCaaX | addgene full sequence | sequence record 346331 | Addgene NGS Result
TATGCCAAGTACGCCCCCTATTGACGTCAATGACGGTAAATGGCCCGCCTGGCATTATGCCCAGTACATG
ACCTTATGGGACTTTCCTACTTGGCAGTACATCTACGTATTAGTCATCGCTATTACCATGGTGATGCGGT
TTTGGCAGTACATCAATGGGCGTGGATAGCGGTTTGACTCACGGGGATTTCCAAGTCTCCACCCCATTGA
CGTCAATGGGAGTTTGTTTTGGCACCAAAATCAACGGGACTTTCCAAAATGTCGTAACAACTCCGCCCCA
TTGACGCAAATGGGCGGTAGGCGTGTACGGTGGGAGGTCTATATAAGCAGAGCTGGTTTAGTGAACCGTC
AGATCCGCTAGCGCCACCATGGTGGGTCGGAACAGCGCCATCGCCGCCGGTGTATGCGGGGCCCTTTTCA
TTGGGTACTGCATCTACTTCGACCGCAAAAGACGAAGTGACCCCAACTTCAAGAACAGGCTTCGAGAACG
AAGAAAGAAACAGAAGCTTGCCAAGGAGAGAGCTGGGCTTTCCAAGTTACCTGACCTTAAAGATGCTGAA
GCTGTTCAGAAGTTCTTCCTTGAAGAAATACAGCTTGGTGAAGAGTTACTAGCTCAAGGTGAATATGAGA
AGGGCGTAGACCATCTGACAAATGCAATTGCTGTGTGTGGACAGCCACAGCAGTTACTGCAGGTCTTACA
GCAAACTCTTCCACCACCAGTGTTCCAGATGCTTCTGACTAAGCTCCCAACAATTAGTCAGAGAATTGTA
AGTGCTCAGAGCTTGGCTGAAGATGATGTGGAAGGCGGTAGCGGGGATCCACCGGTCGCCACCATGGTGA
GCAAGGGCGAGGAGCTGTTCACCGGGGTGGTGCCCATCCTGGTCGAGCTGGACGGCGACGTAAACGGCCA
CAAGTTCAGCGTGTCCGGCGAGGGCGAGGGCGATGCCACCTACGGCAAGCTGACCCTGAAGTTCATCTGC
ACCACCGGCAAGCTGCCCGTGCCCTGGCCCACCCTCGTGACCACCCTGTCCTGGGGCGTGCAGTGCTTCG
CCCGCTACCCCGACCACATGAAGCAGCACGACTTCTTCAAGTCCGCCATGCCCGAAGGCTACGTCCAGGA
GCGCACCATCTTCTTCAAGGACGACGGCAACTACAAGACCCGCGCCGAGGTGAAGTTCGAGGGCGACACC
CTGGTGAACCGCATCGAGCTGAAGGGCATCGACTTCAAGGAGGACGGCAACATCCTGGGGCACAAGCTGG
AGTACAACTACATCAGCGACAACGTCTATATCACCGCCGACAAGCAGAAGAACGGCATCAAGGCCAACTT
CAAGATCCGCCACAACATCGAGGACGGCGGCGTGCAGCTCGCCGACCACTACCAGCAGAACACCCCCATC
GGCGACGGCCCCGTGCTGCTGCCCGACAACCACTACCTGAGCACCCAGTCCAAGCTGAGCAAAGACCCCA
ACGAGAAGCGCGATCACATGGTCCTGCTGGAGTTCGTGACCGCCGCCGGGATCACTCTCGGCATGGACGA
GCTGTACAAGTCCATGCAGACAATTAAGTGTGTTGTTGTGGGCGATGTTGCTGTTGGTAAAACATGTCTC
CTGATATCCTACACAACAAACAAATTTCCATCGGAATATGTACCGACTGTTTTTGACAACTATGCAGTCA
CAGTTATGATTGGTGGAGAACCATATACTCTTGGACTTTTTGATACTGCAGGGCAAGAGGATTATGACAG
ATTACGACCGCTGAGTTATCCACAAACAGATGTATTTCTAGTCTGTTTTTCAGTGGTCTCTCCATCTTCA
TTTGAAAACGTGAAAGAAAAGTGGGTGCCTGAGATAACTCACCACTGTCCAAAGACTCCTTTCTTGCTTG
TTGGGACTCAAATTGATCTCAGAGATGACCCCTCTACTATTGAGAAACTTGCCAAGAACAAACAGAAGCC
TATCACTCCAGAGACTGCTGAAAAGCTGGCCCGTGACCTGAAGGCTGTCAAGTATGTGGAGTGTTCTGCA
CTTACACAGAGAGGTCTGAAGAATGTGTTTGATGAGGCTATCCTAGCTGCCCTCGAGCCTCCGGAAACTC
AACCCAAAAGGAAGAGCTAAGCGGCCGCGACTCTAGATCATAATCAGCCATACCACATTTGTAGAGGTTT
TACTTGCTTTAAAAAACCTCCCACACCTCCCCCTGAACCTGAAACATAAAATGAATGCAATTGTTGTTGT
TAACTTGTTTATTGCAGCTTATAATGGTTACAAATAAAGCAATAGCATCACAAATTTCACAAATAAAGCA
TTTTTTTCACTGCATTCTAGTTGTGGTTTGTCCAAACTCATCAATGTATCTTAAGGCGTAAATTGTAAGC
GTTAATATTTTGTTAAAATTCGCGTTAAATTTTTGTTAAATCAGCTCATTTTTTAACCAATAGGCCGAAA
TCGGCAAAATCCCTTATAAATCAAAAGAATAGACCGAGATAGGGT
[37 nt withheld, positions 2496-2532]
AAAGAACGTGGACTCCAACGTCAAAGG
[49 nt withheld, positions 2560-2608]
T
[91 nt withheld, positions 2610-2700]
G
[124 nt withheld, positions 2702-2825]
CAGGTGGCACTTTTCGGGGAAATGTGCGCGGAACCCCTATTTGTTTATTTTTCTAAATACATTCAAATAT
GTATCCGCTCATGAGACAATAACCCTGATAAATGCTTCAATAATATTGAAAAAGGAAGAGTCCTGAGGCG
GAAAGAACCAGCTGTGGAATGTGTGTCAGTTAGGGTGTGGAAAGTCCCCAGGCTCCCCAGCAGGCAGAAG
TATGCAAAGCATGCATCTCAATTAGTCAGCAACCAGGTGTGGAAAGTCCCCAGGCTCCCCAGCAGGCAGA
AGTATGCAAAGCATGCATCTCAATTAGTCAGCAACCATAGTCCCGCCCCTAACTCCGCCCATCCCGCCCC
TAACTCCGCCCAGTTCCGCCCATTCTCCGCCCCATGGCTGACTAATTTTTTTTATTTATGCAGAGGCCGA
GGCCGCCTCGGCCTCTGAGCTATTCCAGAAGTAGTGAGGAGGCTTTTTTGGAGGCCTAGGCTTTTGCAAA
GATCGATCAAGAGACAGGATGAGGATCGTTTCGCATGATTGAACAAGATGGATTGCACGCAGGTTCTCCG
GCCGCTTGGGTGGAGAGGCTATTCGGCTATGACTGGGCACAACAGACAATCGGCTGCTCTGATGCCGCCG
TGTTCCGGCTGTCAGCGCAGGGGCGCCCGGTTCTTTTTGTCAAGACCGACCTGTCCGGTGCCCTGAATGA
ACTGCAAGACGAGGCAGCGCGGCTATCGTGGCTGGCCACGACGGGCGTTCCTTGCGCAGCTGTGCTCGAC
GTTGTCACTGAAGCGGGAAGGGACTGGCTGCTATTGGGCGAAGTGCCGGGGCAGGATCTCCTGTCATCTC
ACCTTGCTCCTGCCGAGAAAGTATCCATCATGGCTGATGCAATGCGGCGGCTGCATACGCTTGATCCGGC
TACCTGCCCATTCGACCACCAAGCGAAACATCGCATCGAGCGAGCACGTACTCGGATGGAAGCCGGTCTT
GTCGATCAGGATGATCTGGACGAAGAGCATCAGGGGCTCGCGCCAGCCGAACTGTTCGCCAGGCTCAAGG
CGAGCATGCCCGACGGCGAGGATCTCGTCGTGACCCATGGCGATGCCTGCTTGCCGAATATCATGGTGGA
AAATGGCCGCTTTTCTGGATTCATCGACTGTGGCCGGCTGGGTGTGGCGGACCGCTATCAGGACATAGCG
TTGGCTACCCGTGATATTGCTGAAGAGCTTGGCGGCGAATGGGCTGACCGCTTCCTCGTGCTTTACGGTA
TCGCCGCTCCCGATTCGCAGCGCATCGCCTTCTATCGCCTTCTTGACGAGTTCTTCTGAGCGGGACTCTG
GGGTTCGAAATGACCGACCAAGCGACGCCCAACCTGCCATCACGAGATTTCGATTCCACCGCCGCCTTCT
ATGAAAGGTTGGGCTTCGGAATCGTTTTCCGGGACGCCGGCTGGATGATCCTCCAGCGCGGGGATCTCAT
GCTGGAGTTCTTCGCCCACCCTAGGGGGAGGCTAACTGAAACACGGAAGGAGACAATACCGGAAGGAACC
CGCGCTATGACGGCAATAAAAAGACAGAATAAAACGCACGGTGTTGGGTCGTTTGTTCATAAACGCGGGG
TTCGGTCCCAGGGCTGGCACTCTGTCGATACCCCACCGAGACCCCATTGGGGCCAATACGCCCGCGTTTC
TTCCTTTTCCCCACCCCACCCCCCAAGTTCGGGTGAAGGCCCAGGGCTCGCAGCCAACGTCGGGGCGGCA
GGCCCTGCCATAGCCTCAGGTTACTCATATATACTTTAGATTGATTTAAAACTTCATTTTTAATTTAAAA
GGATCTAGGTGAAGATCCTTTTTGATAATCTCATGACCAAAATCCCTTAACGTGAGTTTTCGTTCCACTG
AGCGTCAGACCCCGTAGAAAAGATCAAAGGATCTTCTTGAGATCCTTTTTTTCTGCGCGTAATCTGCTGC
TTGCAAACAAAAAAACCACCGCTACCAGCGGTGGTTTGTTTGCCGGATCAAGAGCTACCAACTCTTTTTC
CGAAGGTAACTGGCTTCAGCAGAGCGCAGATACCAAATACTGTTCTTCTAGTGTAGCCGTAGTTAGGCCA
CCACTTCAAGAACTCTGTAGCACCGCCTACATACCTCGCTCTGCTAATCCTGTTACCAGTGGCTGCTGCC
AGTGGCGATAAGTCGTGTCTTACCGGGTTGGACTCAAGACGATAGTTACCGGATAAGGCGCAGCGGTCGG
GCTGAACGGGGGGTTCGTGCACACAGCCCAGCTTGGAGCGAACGACCTACACCGAACTGAGATACCTACA
GCGTGAGCTATGAGAAAGCGCCACGCTTCCCGAAGGGAGAAAGGCGGACAGGTATCCGGTAAGCGGCAGG
GTCGGAACAGGAGAGCGCACGAGGGAGCTTCCAGGGGGAAACGCCTGGTATCTTTATAGTCCTGTCGGGT
TTCGCCACCTCTGACTTGAGCGTCGATTTTTGTGATGCTCGTCAGGGGGGCGGAGCCTATGGAAAAACGC
CAGCAACGCGGCCTTTTTACGGTTCCTGGCCTTTTGCTGGCCTTTTGCTCACATGTTCTTTCCTGCGTTA
TCCCCTGATTCTGTGGATAACCGTATTACCGCCATGCATTAGTTATTAATAGTAATCAATTACGGGGTCA
TTAGTTCATAGCCCATATATGGAGTTCCGCGTTACATAACTTACGGTAAATGGCCCGCCTGGCTGACCGC
CCAACGACCCCCGCCCATTGACGTCAATAATGACGTATGTTCCCATAGTAACGCCAATAGGGACTTTCCA
TTGACGTCAATGGGTGGAGTATTTACGGTAAACTGCCCACTTGGCAGTACATCAAGTGTATCA
